Addgene plasmid #210923: pFBOH-MHL_PAFAH1B1:86-410
Purpose: Insect expression of human PAFAH1B1 fragment G86 to R410. N-terminal 6X His tag with TEV cleavage.
Depositing lab: Cheryl Arrowsmith. Depositing organization: University of Toronto. Publication: A Target Class Ligandability Evaluation of WD40 Repeat-Containing Proteins. Ackloo S, Li F, Szewczyk M, Seitova A, Loppnau P, Zeng H, Xu J, Ahmad S, Arnautova YA, Baghaie AJ, Beldar S, Bolotokova A, Centrella PA, Chau I, Clark MA, Cuozzo JW, Dehghani-Tafti S, Disch JS, Dong A, Dumas A, Feng JA, Ghiabi P, Gibson E, Gilmer J, Goldman B, Green SR, Guie MA, Guilinger JP, Harms N, Herasymenko O, Houliston S, Hutchinson A, Kearnes S, Keefe AD, Kimani SW, Kramer T, Kutera M, Kwak HA, Lento C, Li Y, Liu J, Loup J, Machado RAC, Mulhern CJ, Perveen S, Righetto GL, Riley P, Shrestha S, Sigel EA, Silva M, Sintchak MD, Slakman BL, Taylor RD, Thompson J, Torng W, Underkoffler C, von Rechenberg M, Walsh RT, Watson I, Wilson DJ, Wolf E, Yadav M, Yazdi AK, Zhang J, Zhang Y, Santhakumar V, Edwards AM, Barsyte-Lovejoy D, Schapira M, Brown PJ, Halabelian L, Arrowsmith CH. J Med Chem. 2025 Jan 23;68(2):1092-1112. doi: 10.1021/acs.jmedchem.4c02010. Epub 2024 Nov 4. PubMed 39495097.
Backbone
  Vector backbone: pFBOH-MHL
  Backbone manufacturer: pFASTBac1 Modified
  Vector type: Insect Expression
  Selectable markers: Gentamicin
Growth in bacteria
  Bacterial resistance: Ampicillin, 100 μg/mL
  Growth temperature: 37°C
  Growth strain: DH5alpha
  Copy number: High Copy
Gene/Insert
  Gene/Insert name: PAFAH1B1:G86-R410
  Species: H. sapiens (human)
  Insert size (bp): 975
  Mutation: wild type
  Entrez Gene: PAFAH1B1 (a.k.a. LIS1, LIS2, MDCR, MDS, NudF, PAFAH)
  Promoter: Polyhedrin
  Tag / fusion protein: MHHHHHHSSGRENLYFQG (N terminal on insert)
  Cloning method: Ligation Independent Cloning
  Sequencing primers: 5′ tattccggattattcataccg; 3′ ctctacaaatgtggtatggc
Resource information
  A portion of this plasmid was derived from a plasmid made by: Integrated DNA Technologies (Synthetic dsDNA)
Terms and licenses: Academic/Nonprofit Terms; Industry Terms: Not Available to Industry
Depositor comments: 5' Cloning Site: BseRI (destroyed), 3' Cloning Site: BseRI (destroyed).
How to cite: pFBOH-MHL_PAFAH1B1:86-410 was a gift from Cheryl Arrowsmith (Addgene plasmid # 210923 ; http://n2t.net/addgene:210923 ; RRID:Addgene_210923)
