[The description below was written by a language model from this plasmid's Addgene catalogue record and pLannotate feature annotations shown in this document.]
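Description:
pFBOH-MHL_PAFAH1B1:86-410 is a baculovirus transfer (donor) plasmid for expressing a fragment of human PAFAH1B1 (also known as LIS1) in insect cells. The backbone, pFBOH-MHL, is a modified pFastBac1. It is maintained in E. coli through a high-copy ColE1/pUC-type origin with ampicillin resistance (AmpR under its own bla promoter), and it also carries an f1 phage origin. The annotated sequence is 5,708 nt long.

The expression cassette lies between the Tn7R and Tn7L mini-Tn7 ends, together with a gentamicin acetyltransferase gene driven by the Pc integron promoter. In pFastBac-type systems, this arrangement allows Tn7 transposition of the cassette and the gentamicin marker into a baculovirus shuttle genome (bacmid) in E. coli. The resulting bacmid is then used to generate recombinant virus.

Within the cassette, the strong, very late polyhedrin promoter from Autographa californica nucleopolyhedrovirus drives the 975 bp wild-type insert encoding residues G86 to R410. An SV40 polyadenylation signal follows the insert. The insert derives from synthetic DNA and was introduced by ligation-independent cloning at BseRI sites that were destroyed in the process. The vector adds an N-terminal 6xHis tag followed by a TEV protease recognition site, which permits metal-affinity purification and later tag removal.

The automated annotation labels the coding region as a salmon lis1 homologue fragment. This appears to reflect a closest database match to a conserved protein, since the catalogue entry gives the species as human. The associated publication concerns the ligandability of WD40 repeat proteins, which suggests the plasmid is used to produce recombinant protein for ligand-screening or related biochemical studies.
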