Features (pLannotate 1.2.2; 15 found; start..end, strand, type, name):
    970..1053    +  CDS            large T antigen (fragment): large T antigen from SV40 (simian virus 40)
   1076..1210    +  polyA_signal   SV40 poly(A) signal: SV40 polyadenylation signal
   1239..1404    -  mobile_element Tn7L: mini-Tn7 element (left end of the Tn7 transposon) Tn7
   1567..1583    +  CDS            lacZα (fragment): LacZα fragment of β-galactosidase; lacZ fragment
   1588..2042    +  rep_origin     f1 ori (sequence partly withheld): f1 bacteriophage origin of replication; arrow indicates direction of (+) strand synthesis
   2068..2172    +  promoter       AmpR promoter: bla
   2173..3033    +  CDS            AmpR: β-lactamase; bla; confers resistance to ampicillin, carbenicillin, and related antibiotics
   3204..3792    +  rep_origin     ori: high-copy-number ColE1/pMB1/pBR322/pUC origin of replication
   3978..4029    -  misc_feature   bom (fragment): basis of mobility region from pBR322
   4097..4321    -  mobile_element Tn7R: mini-Tn7 element (right end of the Tn7 transposon) Tn7
   4388..4921    -  CDS            GmR: gentamycin acetyltransferase; aacC1; confers resistance to gentamycin
   5091..5119    -  promoter       Pc promoter: intI1 (promoter lies within the coding sequence); class 1 integron promoter
   5097..5444    -  CDS            YPR2_ECOLX (fragment): Protein predicted: Swiss-Prot protein existence level 4. From Escherichia coli.
   5471..5562    +  promoter       polyhedrin promoter: polh from Autographa californica; promoter for the baculovirus polyhedrin gene
   5612..761     +  CDS            pafah1b1-1 (fragment) (across the origin): LIS1A_SALSA - Also known as lis1-1 From Salmo salar (Atlantic salmon).
>Addgene plasmid #210923 | pFBOH-MHL_PAFAH1B1:86-410 | addgene full sequence | sequence record 426204 | Addgene NGS Result
CGCCAGAAAAATATGCATTGAGTGGTCACAGGAGTCCAGTCACTCGAGTCATTTTCCATCCTGTGTTCAG
TGTTATGGTCTCTGCTTCAGAGGATGCTACAATTAAGGTGTGGGATTATGAGACTGGAGATTTTGAACGA
ACTCTTAAAGGACATACAGACTCTGTACAGGACATTTCATTCGACCACAGCGGCAAGCTTCTGGCTTCCT
GTTCTGCAGATATGACCATTAAACTATGGGATTTTCAGGGCTTTGAATGCATCAGAACCATGCACGGCCA
TGACCACAATGTTTCTTCAGTAGCCATCATGCCCAATGGAGATCATATAGTGTCTGCCTCAAGGGATAAA
ACTATAAAAATGTGGGAAGTGCAAACTGGCTACTGTGTGAAGACATTCACAGGACACAGAGAATGGGTAC
GTATGGTACGGCCAAATCAAGATGGCACTCTGATAGCCAGCTGTTCCAATGACCAGACTGTGCGTGTATG
GGTCGTAGCAACAAAGGAATGCAAGGCTGAGCTCCGAGAGCATGAGCATGTGGTAGAATGCATTTCCTGG
GCTCCAGAAAGCTCATATTCCTCCATCTCTGAAGCAACAGGATCTGAGACTAAAAAAAGTGGTAAACCTG
GGCCATTCTTGCTGTCTGGATCCAGAGACAAGACTATTAAGATGTGGGATGTCAGTACTGGCATGTGCCT
TATGACCCTCGTGGGTCATGATAACTGGGTACGTGGAGTTCTGTTCCATTCTGGGGGGAAGTTTATTTTG
AGTTGTGCTGATGACAAGACCCTACGCGTATGGGATTACAAGAACAAGCGATGCATGAAGACCCTCAATG
CGCATGAACACTTTGTTACCTCCTTGGATTTCCACAAGACGGCACCCTATGTCGTCACTGGCAGCGTAGA
TCAAACAGTAAAAGTGTGGGAGTGCCGTTGATGACGAAGCTTGTCGAGAAGTACTAGAGGATCATAATCA
GCCATACCACATTTGTAGAGGTTTTACTTGCTTTAAAAAACCTCCCACACCTCCCCCTGAACCTGAAACA
TAAAATGAATGCAATTGTTGTTGTTAACTTGTTTATTGCAGCTTATAATGGTTACAAATAAAGCAATAGC
ATCACAAATTTCACAAATAAAGCATTTTTTTCACTGCATTCTAGTTGTGGTTTGTCCAAACTCATCAATG
TATCTTATCATGTCTGGATCTGATCACTGATATCGCCTAGGAGATCCGAACCAGATAAGTGAAATCTAGT
TCCAAACTATTTTGTCATTTTTAATTTTCGTATTAGCTTACGACGCTACACCCAGTTCCCATCTATTTTG
TCACTCTTCCCTAAATAATCCTTAAAAACTCCATTTCCACCCCTCCCAGTTCCCAACTATTTTGTCCGCC
CACAGCGGGGCATTTTTCTTCCTGTTATGTTTTTAATCAAACATCCTGCCAACTCCATGTGACAAACCGT
CATCTTCGGCTACTTTTTCTCTGTCACAGAATGAAAATTTTTCTGTCATCTCTTCGTTATTAATGTTTGT
AATTGACTGAATATCAACGCTTATTTGCAGCCTGAATGGCGAATGGG
[124 nt withheld, positions 1588-1711]
C
[91 nt withheld, positions 1713-1803]
A
[49 nt withheld, positions 1805-1853]
CCTTTGACGTTGGAGTCCACGTTCTT
[37 nt withheld, positions 1880-1916]
ACCCTATCTCGGTCTATTCTTTTGATTTATAAGGGATTTTGCCGATTTCGGCCTATTGGTTAAAAAATGA
GCTGATTTAACAAAAATTTAACGCGAATTTTAACAAAATATTAACGCTTACAATTTAGGTGGCACTTTTC
GGGGAAATGTGCGCGGAACCCCTATTTGTTTATTTTTCTAAATACATTCAAATATGTATCCGCTCATGAG
ACAATAACCCTGATAAATGCTTCAATAATATTGAAAAAGGAAGAGTATGAGTATTCAACATTTCCGTGTC
GCCCTTATTCCCTTTTTTGCGGCATTTTGCCTTCCTGTTTTTGCTCACCCAGAAACGCTGGTGAAAGTAA
AAGATGCTGAAGATCAGTTGGGTGCACGAGTGGGTTACATCGAACTGGATCTCAACAGCGGTAAGATCCT
TGAGAGTTTTCGCCCCGAAGAACGTTTTCCAATGATGAGCACTTTTAAAGTTCTGCTATGTGGCGCGGTA
TTATCCCGTATTGACGCCGGGCAAGAGCAACTCGGTCGCCGCATACACTATTCTCAGAATGACTTGGTTG
AGTACTCACCAGTCACAGAAAAGCATCTTACGGATGGCATGACAGTAAGAGAATTATGCAGTGCTGCCAT
AACCATGAGTGATAACACTGCGGCCAACTTACTTCTGACAACGATCGGAGGACCGAAGGAGCTAACCGCT
TTTTTGCACAACATGGGGGATCATGTAACTCGCCTTGATCGTTGGGAACCGGAGCTGAATGAAGCCATAC
CAAACGACGAGCGTGACACCACGATGCCTGTAGCAATGGCAACAACGTTGCGCAAACTATTAACTGGCGA
ACTACTTACTCTAGCTTCCCGGCAACAATTAATAGACTGGATGGAGGCGGATAAAGTTGCAGGACCACTT
CTGCGCTCGGCCCTTCCGGCTGGCTGGTTTATTGCTGATAAATCTGGAGCCGGTGAGCGTGGGTCTCGCG
GTATCATTGCAGCACTGGGGCCAGATGGTAAGCCCTCCCGTATCGTAGTTATCTACACGACGGGGAGTCA
GGCAACTATGGATGAACGAAATAGACAGATCGCTGAGATAGGTGCCTCACTGATTAAGCATTGGTAACTG
TCAGACCAAGTTTACTCATATATACTTTAGATTGATTTAAAACTTCATTTTTAATTTAAAAGGATCTAGG
TGAAGATCCTTTTTGATAATCTCATGACCAAAATCCCTTAACGTGAGTTTTCGTTCCACTGAGCGTCAGA
CCCCGTAGAAAAGATCAAAGGATCTTCTTGAGATCCTTTTTTTCTGCGCGTAATCTGCTGCTTGCAAACA
AAAAAACCACCGCTACCAGCGGTGGTTTGTTTGCCGGATCAAGAGCTACCAACTCTTTTTCCGAAGGTAA
CTGGCTTCAGCAGAGCGCAGATACCAAATACTGTTCTTCTAGTGTAGCCGTAGTTAGGCCACCACTTCAA
GAACTCTGTAGCACCGCCTACATACCTCGCTCTGCTAATCCTGTTACCAGTGGCTGCTGCCAGTGGCGAT
AAGTCGTGTCTTACCGGGTTGGACTCAAGACGATAGTTACCGGATAAGGCGCAGCGGTCGGGCTGAACGG
GGGGTTCGTGCACACAGCCCAGCTTGGAGCGAACGACCTACACCGAACTGAGATACCTACAGCGTGAGCT
ATGAGAAAGCGCCACGCTTCCCGAAGGGAGAAAGGCGGACAGGTATCCGGTAAGCGGCAGGGTCGGAACA
GGAGAGCGCACGAGGGAGCTTCCAGGGGGAAACGCCTGGTATCTTTATAGTCCTGTCGGGTTTCGCCACC
TCTGACTTGAGCGTCGATTTTTGTGATGCTCGTCAGGGGGGCGGAGCCTATGGAAAAACGCCAGCAACGC
GGCCTTTTTACGGTTCCTGGCCTTTTGCTGGCCTTTTGCTCACATGTTCTTTCCTGCGTTATCCCCTGAT
TCTGTGGATAACCGTATTACCGCCTTTGAGTGAGCTGATACCGCTCGCCGCAGCCGAACGACCGAGCGCA
GCGAGTCAGTGAGCGAGGAAGCGGAAGAGCGCCTGATGCGGTATTTTCTCCTTACGCATCTGTGCGGTAT
TTCACACCGCATAGACCAGCCGCGTAACCTGGCAAAATCGGTTACGGTTGAGTAATAAATGGATGCCCTG
CGTAAGCGGGTGTGGGCGGACAATAAAGTCTTAAACTGAACAAAATAGATCTAAACTATGACAATAAAGT
CTTAAACTAGACAGAATAGTTGTAAACTGAAATCAGTCCAGTTATGCTGTGAAAAAGCATACTGGACTTT
TGTTATGGCTAAAGCAAACTCTTCATTTTCTGAAGTGCAAATTGCCCGTCGTATTAAAGAGGGGCGTGGC
CAAGGGCATGGTAAAGACTATATTCGCGGCGTTGTGACAATTTACCGAACAACTCCGCGGCCGGGAAGCC
GATCTCGGCTTGAACGAATTGTTAGGTGGCGGTACTTGGGTCGATATCAAAGTGCATCACTTCTTCCCGT
ATGCCCAACTTTGTATAGAGAGCCACTGCGGGATCGTCACCGTAATCTGCTTGCACGTAGATCACATAAG
CACCAAGCGCGTTGGCCTCATGCTTGAGCAGATTGATGAGCGCGGTGGCAATGCCCTGCCTCCGGTGCTC
GCCGGAGACTGCGAGATCATAGATATAGATCTCACTACGCGGCTGCTCAAACTTGGGCAGAACGTAAGCC
GCGAGAGCGCCAACAACCGCTTCTTGGTCGAAGGCAGCAAGCGCGATGAATGTCTTACTACGGAGCAAGT
TCCCGAGGTAATCGGAGTCCGGCTGATGTTGGGAGTAGGTGGCTACGTCTCCGAACTCACGACCGAAAAG
ATCAAGAGCAGCCCGCATGGATTTGACTTGGTCAGGGCCGAGCCTACATGTGCGAATGATGCCCATACTT
GAGCCACCTAACTTTGTTTTAGGGCGACTGCCCTGCTGCGTAACATCGTTGCTGCTCCATAACATCAAAC
ATCGACCCACGGCGTAACGCGCTTGCTGCTTGGATGCCCGAGGCATAGACTGTACAAAAAAACAGTCATA
ACAAGCCATGAAAACCGCCACTGCGCCGTTACCACCGCTGCGTTCGGTCAAGGTTCTGGACCAGTTGCGT
GAGCGCATACGCTACTTGCATTACAGTTTACGAACCGAACAGGCTTATGTCAACTGGGTTCGTGCCTTCA
TCCGTTTCCACGGTGTGCGTCACCCGGCAACCTTGGGCAGCAGCGAAGTCGAGGCATTTCTGTCCTGGCT
GGCGAACGAGCGCAAGGTTTCGGTCTCCACGCATCGTCAGGCATTGGCGGCCTTGCTGTTCTTCTACGGC
AAGGTGCTGTGCACGGATCTGCCCTGGCTTCAGGAGATCGGAAGACCTCGGCCGTCGCGGCGCTTGCCGG
TGGTGCTGACCCCGGATGAAGTGGTTCGCATCCTCGGTTTTCTGGAAGGCGAGCATCGTTTGTTCGCCCA
GGACTCTAGCTATAGTTCTAGTGGTTGGCTACGTATACTCCGGAATATTAATAGATCATGGAGATAATTA
AAATGATAACCATCTCGCAAATAAATAAGTATTTTACTGTTTTCGTAACAGTTTTGTAATAAAAAAACCT
ATAAATATTCCGGATTATTCATACCGTCCCACCATCGGGCGCGGATCTCGGTCCGAAAACCATGCATCAT
CATCATCATCACAGCAGCGGCAGAGAAAACTTGTATTTCCAGGGCGGTCAGAAACGAGACCCAAAAGAAT
GGATTCCCCGTC
