>Addgene plasmid #210923 | pFBOH-MHL_PAFAH1B1:86-410 | depositor partial sequence | sequence record 411326 | Insert sequence
GGTCAGAAACGAGACCCAAAAGAATGGATTCCCCGTCCGCCAGAAAAATATGCATTGAGTGGTCACAGGA
GTCCAGTCACTCGAGTCATTTTCCATCCTGTGTTCAGTGTTATGGTCTCTGCTTCAGAGGATGCTACAAT
TAAGGTGTGGGATTATGAGACTGGAGATTTTGAACGAACTCTTAAAGGACATACAGACTCTGTACAGGAC
ATTTCATTCGACCACAGCGGCAAGCTTCTGGCTTCCTGTTCTGCAGATATGACCATTAAACTATGGGATT
TTCAGGGCTTTGAATGCATCAGAACCATGCACGGCCATGACCACAATGTTTCTTCAGTAGCCATCATGCC
CAATGGAGATCATATAGTGTCTGCCTCAAGGGATAAAACTATAAAAATGTGGGAAGTGCAAACTGGCTAC
TGTGTGAAGACATTCACAGGACACAGAGAATGGGTACGTATGGTACGGCCAAATCAAGATGGCACTCTGA
TAGCCAGCTGTTCCAATGACCAGACTGTGCGTGTATGGGTCGTAGCAACAAAGGAATGCAAGGCTGAGCT
CCGAGAGCATGAGCATGTGGTAGAATGCATTTCCTGGGCTCCAGAAAGCTCATATTCCTCCATCTCTGAA
GCAACAGGATCTGAGACTAAAAAAAGTGGTAAACCTGGGCCATTCTTGCTGTCTGGATCCAGAGACAAGA
CTATTAAGATGTGGGATGTCAGTACTGGCATGTGCCTTATGACCCTCGTGGGTCATGATAACTGGGTACG
TGGAGTTCTGTTCCATTCTGGGGGGAAGTTTATTTTGAGTTGTGCTGATGACAAGACCCTACGCGTATGG
GATTACAAGAACAAGCGATGCATGAAGACCCTCAATGCGCATGAACACTTTGTTACCTCCTTGGATTTCC
ACAAGACGGCACCCTATGTCGTCACTGGCAGCGTAGATCAAACAGTAAAAGTGTGGGAGTGCCGT
